Addgene plasmid #242686: pCMV-pLenti-ACTA2-L180M (LLH673)
Purpose: Plasmid for expression of ACTA2-L180M cDNA from a lentiviral cassette
Depositing lab: Benjamin Kleinstiver. Depositing organization: Massachusetts General Hospital. Publication: Treatment of a severe vascular disease using a bespoke CRISPR-Cas9 base editor in mice. Alves CRR, Das S, Krishnan V, Ha LL, Fox LR, Stutzman HE, Shamber CE, Kalailingam P, McCarthy S, Lino Cardenas CL, Fong CE, Imai T, Mitra S, Yun S, Wood RK, Benning FMC, Roh K, Lawton J, Kim N, Silverstein RA, Ferreira da Silva J, de la Cruz D, Richa R, Xie J, Gray-Edwards HL, Malhotra R, Chung DY, Chao LH, Tsai SQ, Maguire CA, Lindsay ME, Kleinstiver BP, Musolino PL. Nat Biomed Eng. 2025 Sep 11:10.1038/s41551-025-01499-1. doi: 10.1038/s41551-025-01499-1. PubMed 40935887.
Backbone
  Vector backbone: pCMV-pLenti
  Vector type: Mammalian Expression, Lentiviral
Growth in bacteria
  Bacterial resistance: Ampicillin, 100 μg/mL
  Growth temperature: 37°C
  Growth strain: NEB Stable
  Copy number: High Copy
Gene/Insert
  Gene/Insert name: pLenti-ACTA2-L180M_cDNA (alt names: LLH673; pLenti-ACTA2-L180M)
  Species: Synthetic
  Mutation: ACTA2-L180M
  Promoter: CMV
  Cloning method: Gibson Cloning
Terms and licenses: Academic/Nonprofit Terms; Industry Terms: Not Available to Industry
How to cite: pCMV-pLenti-ACTA2-L180M (LLH673) was a gift from Benjamin Kleinstiver (Addgene plasmid # 242686 ; http://n2t.net/addgene:242686 ; RRID:Addgene_242686)
