[The description below was written by a language model from this plasmid's Addgene catalogue record and pLannotate feature annotations shown in this document.]
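Description:
pCMV-pLenti-ACTA2-L180M (LLH673) is a 9.1 kb third-generation-style, self-inactivating HIV-1 lentiviral transfer plasmid for mammalian expression of a smooth muscle alpha-actin (ACTA2) cDNA carrying the L180M substitution. It is propagated in E. coli through a high-copy ColE1/pUC origin with ampicillin selection (AmpR). The backbone also retains an f1 origin, lac promoter/operator remnants, and T3 and T7 promoters. The record lists a recombination-deficient growth strain, which fits a plasmid containing repeated LTR sequences.

The viral cassette begins with an RSV promoter fused to a truncated 5' LTR, which drives Tat-independent genomic RNA production in packaging cells. This is followed by the Ψ packaging signal with a gag fragment, the RRE for Rev-dependent nuclear export, and the cPPT/CTS, which aids nuclear import of the reverse-transcribed genome. Inside the cassette, the CMV enhancer/promoter drives the ACTA2 open reading frame, which is flanked by residual Gateway attB1 and attB2 fragments. A V5 epitope sequence lies downstream, but the record does not state whether it is translated in frame with ACTA2. A WPRE follows to boost transcript stability and expression. A separate SV40 promoter then drives Emerald GFP, giving a fluorescent marker for transfected or transduced cells. The cassette ends with a ΔU3 3' LTR, and an SV40 poly(A) signal and SV40 origin lie beyond it.

The automated annotation matched the coding sequence to bovine ACTA2, reflecting the strong conservation of actins, while the catalogue lists the insert as synthetic. The stated purpose is expression of the ACTA2-L180M cDNA from a lentiviral cassette. The associated publication concerns a bespoke CRISPR-Cas9 base editor for a severe vascular disease, but the record does not explain the role of this particular variant.
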