Features (pLannotate 1.2.2; 31 found; start..end, strand, type, name):
      1..589     +  rep_origin     ori: high-copy-number ColE1/pMB1/pBR322/pUC origin of replication
    772..864     +  CDS            lacI (fragment): lac repressor; lacI; The lac repressor binds to the lac operator to inhibit transcription in E. coli. This inhibition can be relieved by adding lactose or isopropyl-β-D-thiogalactopyranoside (IPTG).
    877..898     +  protein_bind   CAP binding site: CAP binding activates transcription in the presence of cAMP. E. coli catabolite activator protein
    913..943     +  promoter       lac promoter: promoter for the E. coli lac operon
    951..967     +  protein_bind   lac operator: The lac repressor binds to the lac operator to inhibit transcription in E. coli. This inhibition can be relieved by adding lactose or isopropyl-β-D-thiogalactopyranoside (IPTG). lac repressor encoded by lacI
   1012..1030    +  promoter       T3 promoter: promoter for bacteriophage T3 RNA polymerase
   1058..1284    +  promoter       RSV promoter: Rous sarcoma virus enhancer/promoter
   1285..1465    +  LTR            5' LTR (truncated): truncated 5' long terminal repeat (LTR) from HIV-1
   1512..1637    +  misc_feature   HIV-1 Ψ: packaging signal of human immunodeficiency virus type 1
   1621..1984    +  CDS            HIV-1 gag (fragment): gag protein from human immunodeficiency virus 1; gag
   2130..2363    +  misc_feature   RRE: The Rev response element (RRE) of HIV-1 allows for Rev-dependent mRNA export from the nucleus to the cytoplasm.
   2740..2840    +  CDS            Rev (fragment): human immunodeficiency virus 1 (HIV-1) Rev protein; rev; enhances nuclear export of unspliced and incompletely spliced viral mRNAs
   2859..2976    +  misc_feature   cPPT/CTS: central polypurine tract and central termination sequence of HIV-1
   2999..3302    +  enhancer       CMV enhancer: human cytomegalovirus immediate early enhancer
   3303..3506    +  promoter       CMV promoter: human cytomegalovirus (CMV) immediate early promoter
   3624..3641    +  protein_bind   attB1 (fragment): mutant version of attB; core recombination site for the Gateway® BP reaction BP Clonase™
   3647..4777    +  CDS            ACTA2: ACTA_BOVIN - Also known as ACTSA, ACTVS. Experimental evidence at protein level: Swiss-Prot protein existence level 1. Actins are highly conserved proteins that are involved in various types of cell motility and are ubiquitously expressed in all eukaryotic cells. From Bos taurus (Bovine).
   4785..4802    -  protein_bind   attB2 (fragment): mutant version of attB; core recombination site for the Gateway® BP reaction BP Clonase™
   4856..4897    +  CDS            V5 tag: epitope tag from simian virus 5
   4921..5509    +  misc_feature   WPRE: woodchuck hepatitis virus posttranscriptional regulatory element
   5524..5840    +  promoter       SV40 promoter: SV40 enhancer and early promoter
   5891..6610    +  CDS            EmGFP: Emerald GFP mammalian codon-optimized
   6609..6680    +  CDS            nef (fragment): NEF_HV1Z2 - Experimental evidence at protein level: Swiss-Prot protein existence level 1. Extracellular Nef protein targets CD4(+) T-lymphocytes for apoptosis by interacting with CXCR4 surface receptors. From Human immunodeficiency virus type 1 group M subtype D (isolate Z2/CDC-Z34) (HIV-1).
   6682..6915    +  LTR            3' LTR (ΔU3): self-inactivating 3' long terminal repeat (LTR) from HIV-1
   6987..7108    +  polyA_signal   SV40 poly(A) signal: SV40 polyadenylation signal
   7148..7283    +  rep_origin     SV40 ori: SV40 origin of replication
   7304..7322    -  promoter       T7 promoter: promoter for bacteriophage T7 RNA polymerase
   7330..7485    +  CDS            lacZα (fragment): LacZα fragment of β-galactosidase; lacZ fragment
   7490..7918    +  rep_origin     f1 ori (sequence partly withheld): f1 bacteriophage origin of replication; arrow indicates direction of (+) strand synthesis
   7971..8075    +  promoter       AmpR promoter: bla
   8076..8936    +  CDS            AmpR: β-lactamase; bla; confers resistance to ampicillin, carbenicillin, and related antibiotics
>Addgene plasmid #242686 | pCMV-pLenti-ACTA2-L180M (LLH673) | addgene full sequence | sequence record 488984 | Addgene NGS Result
TTGAGATCCTTTTTTTCTGCGCGTAATCTGCTGCTTGCAAACAAAAAAACCACCGCTACCAGCGGTGGTT
TGTTTGCCGGATCAAGAGCTACCAACTCTTTTTCCGAAGGTAACTGGCTTCAGCAGAGCGCAGATACCAA
ATACTGTTCTTCTAGTGTAGCCGTAGTTAGGCCACCACTTCAAGAACTCTGTAGCACCGCCTACATACCT
CGCTCTGCTAATCCTGTTACCAGTGGCTGCTGCCAGTGGCGATAAGTCGTGTCTTACCGGGTTGGACTCA
AGACGATAGTTACCGGATAAGGCGCAGCGGTCGGGCTGAACGGGGGGTTCGTGCACACAGCCCAGCTTGG
AGCGAACGACCTACACCGAACTGAGATACCTACAGCGTGAGCTATGAGAAAGCGCCACGCTTCCCGAAGG
GAGAAAGGCGGACAGGTATCCGGTAAGCGGCAGGGTCGGAACAGGAGAGCGCACGAGGGAGCTTCCAGGG
GGAAACGCCTGGTATCTTTATAGTCCTGTCGGGTTTCGCCACCTCTGACTTGAGCGTCGATTTTTGTGAT
GCTCGTCAGGGGGGCGGAGCCTATGGAAAAACGCCAGCAACGCGGCCTTTTTACGGTTCCTGGCCTTTTG
CTGGCCTTTTGCTCACATGTTCTTTCCTGCGTTATCCCCTGATTCTGTGGATAACCGTATTACCGCCTTT
GAGTGAGCTGATACCGCTCGCCGCAGCCGAACGACCGAGCGCAGCGAGTCAGTGAGCGAGGAAGCGGAAG
AGCGCCCAATACGCAAACCGCCTCTCCCCGCGCGTTGGCCGATTCATTAATGCAGCTGGCACGACAGGTT
TCCCGACTGGAAAGCGGGCAGTGAGCGCAACGCAATTAATGTGAGTTAGCTCACTCATTAGGCACCCCAG
GCTTTACACTTTATGCTTCCGGCTCGTATGTTGTGTGGAATTGTGAGCGGATAACAATTTCACACAGGAA
ACAGCTATGACCATGATTACGCCAAGCGCGCAATTAACCCTCACTAAAGGGAACAAAAGCTGGAGCTGCA
AGCTTAATGTAGTCTTATGCAATACTCTTGTAGTCTTGCAACATGGTAACGATGAGTTAGCAACATGCCT
TACAAGGAGAGAAAAAGCACCGTGCATGCCGATTGGTGGAAGTAAGGTGGTACGATCGTGCCTTATTAGG
AAGGCAACAGACGGGTCTGACATGGATTGGACGAACCACTGAATTGCCGCATTGCAGAGATATTGTATTT
AAGTGCCTAGCTCGATACATAAACGGGTCTCTCTGGTTAGACCAGATCTGAGCCTGGGAGCTCTCTGGCT
AACTAGGGAACCCACTGCTTAAGCCTCAATAAAGCTTGCCTTGAGTGCTTCAAGTAGTGTGTGCCCGTCT
GTTGTGTGACTCTGGTAACTAGAGATCCCTCAGACCCTTTTAGTCAGTGTGGAAAATCTCTAGCAGTGGC
GCCCGAACAGGGACTTGAAAGCGAAAGGGAAACCAGAGGAGCTCTCTCGACGCAGGACTCGGCTTGCTGA
AGCGCGCACGGCAAGAGGCGAGGGGCGGCGACTGGTGAGTACGCCAAAAATTTTGACTAGCGGAGGCTAG
AAGGAGAGAGATGGGTGCGAGAGCGTCAGTATTAAGCGGGGGAGAATTAGATCGCGATGGGAAAAAATTC
GGTTAAGGCCAGGGGGAAAGAAAAAATATAAATTAAAACATATAGTATGGGCAAGCAGGGAGCTAGAACG
ATTCGCAGTTAATCCTGGCCTGTTAGAAACATCAGAAGGCTGTAGACAAATACTGGGACAGCTACAACCA
TCCCTTCAGACAGGATCAGAAGAACTTAGATCATTATATAATACAGTAGCAACCCTCTATTGTGTGCATC
AAAGGATAGAGATAAAAGACACCAAGGAAGCTTTAGACAAGATAGAGGAAGAGCAAAACAAAAGTAAGAC
CACCGCACAGCAAGCGGCCGCTGATCTTCAGACCTGGAGGAGGAGATATGAGGGACAATTGGAGAAGTGA
ATTATATAAATATAAAGTAGTAAAAATTGAACCATTAGGAGTAGCACCCACCAAGGCAAAGAGAAGAGTG
GTGCAGAGAGAAAAAAGAGCAGTGGGAATAGGAGCTTTGTTCCTTGGGTTCTTGGGAGCAGCAGGAAGCA
CTATGGGCGCAGCGTCAATGACGCTGACGGTACAGGCCAGACAATTATTGTCTGGTATAGTGCAGCAGCA
GAACAATTTGCTGAGGGCTATTGAGGCGCAACAGCATCTGTTGCAACTCACAGTCTGGGGCATCAAGCAG
CTCCAGGCAAGAATCCTGGCTGTGGAAAGATACCTAAAGGATCAACAGCTCCTGGGGATTTGGGGTTGCT
CTGGAAAACTCATTTGCACCACTGCTGTGCCTTGGAATGCTAGTTGGAGTAATAAATCTCTGGAACAGAT
TTGGAATCACACGACCTGGATGGAGTGGGACAGAGAAATTAACAATTACACAAGCTTAATACACTCCTTA
ATTGAAGAATCGCAAAACCAGCAAGAAAAGAATGAACAAGAATTATTGGAATTAGATAAATGGGCAAGTT
TGTGGAATTGGTTTAACATAACAAATTGGCTGTGGTATATAAAATTATTCATAATGATAGTAGGAGGCTT
GGTAGGTTTAAGAATAGTTTTTGCTGTACTTTCTATAGTGAATAGAGTTAGGCAGGGATATTCACCATTA
TCGTTTCAGACCCACCTCCCAACCCCGAGGGGACCCGACAGGCCCGAAGGAATAGAAGAAGAAGGTGGAG
AGAGAGACAGAGACAGATCCATTCGATTAGTGAACGGATCTCGACGGTATCGGTTAACTTTTAAAAGAAA
AGGGGGGATTGGGGGGTACAGTGCAGGGGAAAGAATAGTAGACATAATAGCAACAGACATACAAACTAAA
GAATTACAAAAACAAATTACAAAAATTCAAAATTTTATCGATAAGCTTGGGAGTTCCGCGTTACATAACT
TACGGTAAATGGCCCGCCTGGCTGACCGCCCAACGACCCCCGCCCATTGACGTCAATAATGACGTATGTT
CCCATAGTAACGCCAATAGGGACTTTCCATTGACGTCAATGGGTGGAGTATTTACGGTAAACTGCCCACT
TGGCAGTACATCAAGTGTATCATATGCCAAGTACGCCCCCTATTGACGTCAATGACGGTAAATGGCCCGC
CTGGCATTATGCCCAGTACATGACCTTATGGGACTTTCCTACTTGGCAGTACATCTACGTATTAGTCATC
GCTATTACCATGGTGATGCGGTTTTGGCAGTACATCAATGGGCGTGGATAGCGGTTTGACTCACGGGGAT
TTCCAAGTCTCCACCCCATTGACGTCAATGGGAGTTTGTTTTGGCACCAAAATCAACGGGACTTTCCAAA
ATGTCGTAACAACTCCGCCCCATTGACGCAAATGGGCGGTAGGCGTGTACGGTGGGAGGTCTATATAAGC
AGAGCTCGTTTAGTGAACCGTCAGATCGCCTGGAGACGCCATCCACGCTGTTTTGACCTCCATAGAAGAC
ACCGACTCTAGAGGATCCACTAGTCCAGTGTGGTGGAATTCTGCAGATATCAACAAGTTTGTACAAAAAA
GTTGGCATGTGTGAAGAAGAGGACAGCACTGCCTTGGTGTGTGACAATGGCTCTGGGCTCTGTAAGGCCG
GCTTTGCTGGGGACGATGCTCCCAGGGCTGTTTTCCCATCCATTGTGGGACGTCCCAGACATCAGGGGGT
GATGGTGGGAATGGGACAAAAAGACAGCTACGTGGGTGACGAAGCACAGAGCAAAAGAGGAATCCTGACC
CTGAAGTACCCGATAGAACATGGCATCATCACCAACTGGGACGACATGGAAAAGATCTGGCACCACTCTT
TCTACAATGAGCTTCGTGTTGCCCCTGAAGAGCATCCCACCCTGCTCACGGAGGCACCCCTGAACCCCAA
GGCCAACCGGGAGAAAATGACTCAAATTATGTTTGAGACTTTCAATGTCCCAGCCATGTATGTGGCTATC
CAGGCGGTGCTGTCTCTCTATGCCTCTGGACGCACAACTGGCATCGTGCTGGACTCTGGAGATGGTGTCA
CCCACAATGTCCCCATCTATGAGGGCTATGCCTTGCCCCATGCCATCATGCGTATGGATCTGGCTGGCCG
AGATCTCACTGACTACCTCATGAAGATCCTGACTGAGCGTGGCTATTCCTTCGTTACTACTGCTGAGCGT
GAGATTGTCCGGGACATCAAGGAGAAACTGTGTTATGTAGCTCTGGACTTTGAAAATGAGATGGCCACTG
CCGCATCCTCATCCTCCCTTGAGAAGAGTTACGAGTTGCCTGATGGGCAAGTGATCACCATCGGAAATGA
ACGTTTCCGCTGCCCAGAGACCCTGTTCCAGCCATCCTTCATCGGGATGGAGTCTGCTGGCATCCATGAA
ACCACCTACAACAGCATCATGAAGTGTGATATTGACATCAGGAAGGACCTCTATGCTAACAATGTCCTAT
CAGGGGGCACCACTATGTACCCTGGCATTGCCGACCGAATGCAGAAGGAGATCACGGCCCTAGCACCCAG
CACCATGAAGATCAAGATCATTGCCCCTCCGGAGCGCAAATACTCTGTCTGGATCGGTGGCTCCATCCTG
GCCTCTCTGTCCACCTTCCAGCAGATGTGGATCAGCAAACAGGAATACGATGAAGCCGGGCCTTCCATTG
TCCACCGCAAATGCTTCTAACCAACTTTCTTGTACAAAGTGGTTGATATCCAGCACAGTGGCGGCCGCTC
GAGTCTAGAGGGCCCGCGGTTCGAAGGTAAGCCTATCCCTAACCCTCTCCTCGGTCTCGATTCTACGCGT
ACCGGTTAGTAATGATCGACAATCAACCTCTGGATTACAAAATTTGTGAAAGATTGACTGGTATTCTTAA
CTATGTTGCTCCTTTTACGCTATGTGGATACGCTGCTTTAATGCCTTTGTATCATGCTATTGCTTCCCGT
ATGGCTTTCATTTTCTCCTCCTTGTATAAATCCTGGTTGCTGTCTCTTTATGAGGAGTTGTGGCCCGTTG
TCAGGCAACGTGGCGTGGTGTGCACTGTGTTTGCTGACGCAACCCCCACTGGTTGGGGCATTGCCACCAC
CTGTCAGCTCCTTTCCGGGACTTTCGCTTTCCCCCTCCCTATTGCCACGGCGGAACTCATCGCCGCCTGC
CTTGCCCGCTGCTGGACAGGGGCTCGGCTGTTGGGCACTGACAATTCCGTGGTGTTGTCGGGGAAGCTGA
CGTCCTTTCCATGGCTGCTCGCCTGTGTTGCCACCTGGATTCTGCGCGGGACGTCCTTCTGCTACGTCCC
TTCGGCCCTCAATCCAGCGGACCTTCCTTCCCGCGGCCTGCTGCCGGCTCTGCGGCCTCTTCCGCGTCTT
CGCCTTCGCCCTCAGACGAGTCGGATCTCCCTTTGGGCCGCCTCCCCGCCTGGCGATGGTACCGGTGTGG
AAAGTCCCCAGGCTCCCCAGCAGGCAGAAGTATGCAAAGCATGCATCTCAATTAGTCAGCAACCAGGTGT
GGAAAGTCCCCAGGCTCCCCAGCAGGCAGAAGTATGCAAAGCATGCATCTCAATTAGTCAGCAACCATAG
TCCCGCCCCTAACTCCGCCCATCCCGCCCCTAACTCCGCCCAGTTCCGCCCATTCTCCGCCCCATGGCTG
ACTAATTTTTTTTATTTATGCAGAGGCCGAGGCCGCCTCTGCCTCTGAGCTATTCCAGAAGTAGTGAGGA
GGCTTTTTTGGAGGCCTAGGCTTTTGCAAAAAGCTCCCGGGAGCTTGTATATCCATTTTCGGATCTGATC
AGCACCTAGCATGGTGAGCAAGGGCGAGGAGCTGTTCACCGGGGTGGTGCCCATCCTGGTCGAGCTGGAC
GGCGACGTAAACGGCCACAAGTTCAGCGTGTCCGGCGAGGGCGAGGGCGATGCCACCTACGGCAAGCTGA
CCCTGAAGTTCATCTGCACCACCGGCAAGCTGCCCGTGCCCTGGCCCACCCTCGTGACCACCTTCACCTA
CGGCGTGCAGTGCTTCGCCCGCTACCCCGACCACATGAAGCAGCACGACTTCTTCAAGTCCGCCATGCCC
GAAGGCTACGTCCAGGAGCGCACCATCTTCTTCAAGGACGACGGCAACTACAAGACCCGCGCCGAGGTGA
AGTTCGAGGGCGACACCCTGGTGAACCGCATCGAGCTGAAGGGCATCGACTTCAAGGAGGACGGCAACAT
CCTGGGGCACAAGCTGGAGTACAACTACAACAGCCACAAGGTCTATATCACCGCCGACAAGCAGAAGAAC
GGCATCAAGGTGAACTTCAAGACCCGCCACAACATCGAGGACGGCAGCGTGCAGCTCGCCGACCACTACC
AGCAGAACACCCCCATCGGCGACGGCCCCGTGCTGCTGCCCGACAACCACTACCTGAGCACCCAGTCCGC
CCTGAGCAAAGACCCCAACGAGAAGCGCGATCACATGGTCCTGCTGGAGTTCGTGACCGCCGCCGGGATC
ACTCTCGGCATGGACGAGCTGTACAAGTAAGGTACCTTTAAGACCAATGACTTACAAGGCAGCTGTAGAT
CTTAGCCACTTTTTAAAAGAAAAGGGGGGACTGGAAGGGCTAATTCACTCCCAACGAAGACAAGATCTGC
TTTTTGCTTGTACTGGGTCTCTCTGGTTAGACCAGATCTGAGCCTGGGAGCTCTCTGGCTAACTAGGGAA
CCCACTGCTTAAGCCTCAATAAAGCTTGCCTTGAGTGCTTCAAGTAGTGTGTGCCCGTCTGTTGTGTGAC
TCTGGTAACTAGAGATCCCTCAGACCCTTTTAGTCAGTGTGGAAAATCTCTAGCAGTAGTAGTTCATGTC
ATCTTATTATTCAGTATTTATAACTTGCAAAGAAATGAATATCAGAGAGTGAGAGGAACTTGTTTATTGC
AGCTTATAATGGTTACAAATAAAGCAATAGCATCACAAATTTCACAAATAAAGCATTTTTTTCACTGCAT
TCTAGTTGTGGTTTGTCCAAACTCATCAATGTATCTTATCATGTCTGGCTCTAGCTATCCCGCCCCTAAC
TCCGCCCATCCCGCCCCTAACTCCGCCCAGTTCCGCCCATTCTCCGCCCCATGGCTGACTAATTTTTTTT
ATTTATGCAGAGGCCGAGGCCGCCTCGGCCTCTGAGCTATTCCAGAAGTAGTGAGGAGGCTTTTTTGGAG
GCCTAGGGACGTACCCAATTCGCCCTATAGTGAGTCGTATTACGCGCGCTCACTGGCCGTCGTTTTACAA
CGTCGTGACTGGGAAAACCCTGGCGTTACCCAACTTAATCGCCTTGCAGCACATCCCCCTTTCGCCAGCT
GGCGTAATAGCGAAGAGGCCCGCACCGATCGCCCTTCCCAACAGTTGCGCAGCCTGAATGGCGAATGGG
[124 nt withheld, positions 7490-7613]
C
[91 nt withheld, positions 7615-7705]
A
[49 nt withheld, positions 7707-7755]
CCTTTGACGTTGGAGTCCACGTTCTTT
[37 nt withheld, positions 7783-7819]
ACCCTATCTCGGTCTATTCTTTTGATTTATAAGGGATTTTGCCGATTTCGGCCTATTGGTTAAAAAATGA
GCTGATTTAACAAAAATTTAACGCGAATTTTAACAAAATATTAACGCTTACAATTTAGGTGGCACTTTTC
GGGGAAATGTGCGCGGAACCCCTATTTGTTTATTTTTCTAAATACATTCAAATATGTATCCGCTCATGAG
ACAATAACCCTGATAAATGCTTCAATAATATTGAAAAAGGAAGAGTATGAGTATTCAACATTTCCGTGTC
GCCCTTATTCCCTTTTTTGCGGCATTTTGCCTTCCTGTTTTTGCTCACCCAGAAACGCTGGTGAAAGTAA
AAGATGCTGAAGATCAGTTGGGTGCACGAGTGGGTTACATCGAACTGGATCTCAACAGCGGTAAGATCCT
TGAGAGTTTTCGCCCCGAAGAACGTTTTCCAATGATGAGCACTTTTAAAGTTCTGCTATGTGGCGCGGTA
TTATCCCGTATTGACGCCGGGCAAGAGCAACTCGGTCGCCGCATACACTATTCTCAGAATGACTTGGTTG
AGTACTCACCAGTCACAGAAAAGCATCTTACGGATGGCATGACAGTAAGAGAATTATGCAGTGCTGCCAT
AACCATGAGTGATAACACTGCGGCCAACTTACTTCTGACAACGATCGGAGGACCGAAGGAGCTAACCGCT
TTTTTGCACAACATGGGGGATCATGTAACTCGCCTTGATCGTTGGGAACCGGAGCTGAATGAAGCCATAC
CAAACGACGAGCGTGACACCACGATGCCTGTAGCAATGGCAACAACGTTGCGCAAACTATTAACTGGCGA
ACTACTTACTCTAGCTTCCCGGCAACAATTAATAGACTGGATGGAGGCGGATAAAGTTGCAGGACCACTT
CTGCGCTCGGCCCTTCCGGCTGGCTGGTTTATTGCTGATAAATCTGGAGCCGGTGAGCGTGGGTCTCGCG
GTATCATTGCAGCACTGGGGCCAGATGGTAAGCCCTCCCGTATCGTAGTTATCTACACGACGGGGAGTCA
GGCAACTATGGATGAACGAAATAGACAGATCGCTGAGATAGGTGCCTCACTGATTAAGCATTGGTAACTG
TCAGACCAAGTTTACTCATATATACTTTAGATTGATTTAAAACTTCATTTTTAATTTAAAAGGATCTAGG
TGAAGATCCTTTTTGATAATCTCATGACCAAAATCCCTTAACGTGAGTTTTCGTTCCACTGAGCGTCAGA
CCCCGTAGAAAAGATCAAAGGATCTTC
